>Addgene plasmid #105175 | pLN352 (FuGW-S(Elk1)p-mKate2) | addgene full sequence | sequence record 201228 | Addgene NGS Result
GGAAAACCCACCTCCTCCTCCTCTTGTGCTTCTAGCCAGGCACAATCAGCATTGGTAGCTGCTGTATTGC
TACTTGTGATTGCTCCATGTTTTTCTAGGTCTCGAGGTCGACGGTATCGATGCGGGGAGGCGGCCCAAAG
GGAGATCCGACTCGTCTGAGGGCGAAGGCGAAGACGCGGAAGAGGCCGCAGAGCCGGCAGCAGGCCGCGG
GAAGGAAGGTCCGCTGGATTGAGGGCCGAAGGGACGTAGCAGAAGGACGTCCCGCGCAGAATCCAGGTGG
CAACACAGGCGAGCAGCCAAGGAAAGGACGATGATTTCCCCGACAACACCACGGAATTGTCAGTGCCCAA
CAGCCGAGCCCCTGTCCAGCAGCGGGCAAGGCAGGCGGCGATGAGTTCCGCCGTGGCAATAGGGAGGGGG
AAAGCGAAAGTCCCGGAAAGGAGCTGACAGGTGGTGGCAATGCCCCAACCAGTGGGGGTTGCGTCAGCAA
ACACAGTGCACACCACGCCACGTTGCCTGACAACGGGCCACAACTCCTCATAAAGAGACAGCAACCAGGA
TTTATACAAGGAGGAGAAAATGAAAGCCATACGGGAAGCAATAGCATGATACAAAGGCATTAAAGCAGCG
TATCCACATAGCGTAAAAGGAGCAACATAGTTAAGAATACCAGTCAATCTTTCACAAATTTTGTAATCCA
GAGGTTGATTATCGATAAGCTTGATATCGCGGCCGCCCTGCACCTGCAGGAAACAGGAAGTTCGTAGCCC
AACCGGAAGTATCAACCGGAAGTAGACGACCGGAAGTAACTGACCGGAAGTAGTCGACCGGAAGTGGAGA
AACAGGAAGTTCGTTCCCCAACCGGAAGTCGAATTCCTGCCCTACTGACACTGCCTGCCGGACCGGAAGT
AAGCAACCGGAAGTAATCGACCGGAAGTGGACAAACAGGAAGTTCGTACTCCAACCGGAAGTGTCAACCG
GAAGTAGAGGACCGGAAGTATCCGACCGGAAGTGCGAATATCCGCGGCGCGCCAGACGCTAGCGGGGGGC
TATAAAAGGGGGTGGGGGCGTTCGTCCTCACTCTAGATCTGCGATCTAAGTAAGCTTGGCATTCCGGTAC
TGTTGGTAAACCAGCTCGCCACCATGGTGTCTAAGGGCGAAGAGCTGATTAAGGAGAACATGCACATGAA
GCTGTACATGGAGGGCACCGTGAACAACCACCACTTCAAGTGCACATCCGAGGGCGAAGGCAAGCCCTAC
GAGGGCACCCAGACCATGAGAATCAAGGTGGTCGAGGGCGGCCCTCTCCCCTTCGCCTTCGACATCCTGG
CTACCAGCTTCATGTACGGCAGCAAAACCTTCATCAACCACACCCAGGGCATCCCCGACTTCTTTAAGCA
GTCCTTCCCTGAGGGCTTCACATGGGAGAGAGTCACCACATACGAAGACGGGGGCGTGCTGACCGCTACC
CAGGACACCAGCCTCCAGGACGGCTGCCTCATCTACAACGTCAAGATCAGAGGGGTGAACTTCCCATCCA
ACGGCCCTGTGATGCAGAAGAAAACACTCGGCTGGGAGGCCTCCACCGAGATGCTGTACCCCGCTGACGG
CGGCCTGGAAGGCAGAAGCGACATGGCCCTGAAGCTCGTGGGCGGGGGCCACCTGATCTGCAACTTGAAG
ACCACATACAGATCCAAGAAACCCGCTAAGAACCTCAAGATGCCCGGCGTCTACTATGTGGACAGAAGAC
TGGAAAGAATCAAGGAGGCCGACAAAGAGACCTACGTCGAGCAGCACGAGGTGGCTGTGGCCAGATACTG
CGACCTCCCTAGCAAACTGGGGCACAAACTTAATTGATAAACCGGTTGCAGTCCCGGGTAAGCGGGACTC
TGGGGTTCGAAATGACCGACCAAGCATTAACCAAACTGGATCTCTGCTGTCCCTGTAATAAACCCGAAAA
TTTTGAATTTTTGTAATTTGTTTTTGTAATTCTTTAGTTTGTATGTCTGTTGCTATTATGTCTACTATTC
TTTCCCCTGCACTGTACCCCCCAATCCCCCCTTTTCTTTTAAAATTGTGGATGAATACTGCCATTTGTCT
GCAGAATTGGCGCACGCAGTGCCGATCCGTTCACTAATCGAATGGATCTGTCTCTGTCTCTCTCTCCACC
TTCTTCTTCTATTCCTTCGGGCCTGTCGGGTCCCCTCGGGGTTGGGAGGTGGGTCTGAAACGATAATGGT
GAATATCCCTGCCTAACTCTATTCACTATAGAAAGTACAGCAAAAACTATTCTTAAACCTACCAAGCCTC
CTACTATCATTATGAATAATTTTATATACCACAGCCAATTTGTTATGTTAAACCAATTCCACAAACTTGC
CCATTTATCTAATTCCAATAATTCTTGTTCATTCTTTTCTTGCTGGTTTTGCGATTCTTCAATTAAGGAG
TGTATTAAGCTTGTGTAATTGTTAATTTCTCTGTCCCACTCCATCCAGGTCGTGTGATTCCAAATCTGTT
CCAGAGATTTATTACTCCAACTAGCATTCCAAGGCACAGCAGTGGTGCAAATGAGTTTTCCAGAGCAACC
CCAAATCCCCAGGAGCTGTTGATCCTTTAGGTATCTTTCCACAGCCAGGATTCTTGCCTGGAGCTGCTTG
ATGCCCCAGACTGTGAGTTGCAACAGATGCTGTTGCGCCTCAATAGCCCTCAGCAAATTGTTCTGCTGCT
GCACTATACCAGACAATAATTGTCTGGCCTGTACCGTCAGCGTCATTGACGCTGCGCCCATAGTGCTTCC
TGCTGCTCCCAAGAACCCAAGGAACAAAGCTCCTATTCCCACTGCTCTTTTTTCTCTCTGCACCACTCTT
CTCTTTGCCTTGGTGGGTGCTACTCCTAATGGTTCAATTTTTACTACTTTATATTTATATAATTCACTTC
TCCAATTGTCCCTCATATCTCCTCCTCCAGGTCTGAAGATCAGCGGCCGCTTGCTGTGCGGTGGTCTTAC
TTTTGTTTTGCTCTTCCTCTATCTTGTCTAAAGCTTCCTTGGTGTCTTTTATCTCTATCCTTTGATGCAC
ACAATAGAGGGTTGCTACTGTATTATATAATGATCTAAGTTCTTCTGATCCTGTCTGAAGGGATGGTTGT
AGCTGTCCCAGTATTTGTCTACAGCCTTCTGATGTTTCTAACAGGCCAGGATTAACTGCGAATCGTTCTA
GCTCCCTGCTTGCCCATACTATATGTTTTAATTTATATTTTTTCTTTCCCCCTGGCCTTAACCGAATTTT
TTCCCATCGCGATCTAATTCTCCCCCGCTTAATACTGACGCTCTCGCACCCATCTCTCTCCTTCTAGCCT
CCGCTAGTCAAAATTTTTGGCGTACTCACCAGTCGCCGCCCCTCGCCTCTTGCCGTGCGCGCTTCAGCAA
GCCGAGTCCTGCGTCGAGAGAGCTCCTCTGGTTTCCCTTTCGCTTTCAAGTCCCTGTTCGGGCGCCACTG
CTAGAGATTTTCCACACTGACTAAAAGGGTCTGAGGGATCTCTAGTTACCAGAGTCACACAACAGACGGG
CACACACTACTTGAAGCACTCAAGGCAAGCTTTATTGAGGCTTAAGCAGTGGGTTCCCTAGTTAGCCAGA
GAGCTCCCAGGCTCAGATCTGGTCTAACCAGAGAGACCCAGTACAGGCAAAACGCGCTGCTTATATAGAC
CTCCCACCGTACACGCCTACCGCCCATTTGCGTCAATGGGGCGGAGTTGTTACGACATTTTGGAAAGTCC
CGTTGATTTTGGTGCCAAAACAAACTCCCATTGACGTCAATGGGGTGGAGACTTGGAAATCCCCGTGAGT
CAAACCGCTATCCACGCCCATTGATGTACTGCCAAAACCGCATCACCATGGTAATAGCGATGACTAATAC
GTAGATGTACTGCCAAGTAGGAAAGTCCCATAAGGTCATGTACTGGGCATAATGCCAGGCGGGCCATTTA
CCGTCATTGACGTCAATAGGGGGCGTACTTGGCATATGATACACTTGATGTACTGCCAAGTGGGCAGTTT
ACCGTAAATACTCCACCCATTGACGTCAATGGAAAGTCCCTATTGGCGTTACTATGGGAACATACGTCAT
TATTGACGTCAATGGGCGGGGGTCGTTGGGCGGTCAGCCAGGCGGGCCATTTACCGTAAGTTATGTAACG
CGGAACTCCATATATGGGCTATGAACTAATGACCCCGTAATTGATTACTATTAATAACTAGTCAATAATC
AATGTCAACGCGTATATCTGGCCCGTACATCGCGAAGCAGCGCAAAACGCCTAACCCTAAGCAGATTCTT
CATGCAATTGTCGGTCAAGCCTTGCCTTGTTGTAGCTTAAATTTTGCTCGCGCACTACTCAGCGACCTCC
AACACACAAGCAGGGAGCAGATACTGGCTTAACTATGCGGCATCAGAGCAGATTGTACTGAGAGTGCACC
ATAGGGGATCGGGAGATCTCCCGATCCGTCGACGTCAGGTGGCACTTTTCGGGGAAATGTGCGCGGAACC
CCTATTTGTTTATTTTTCTAAATACATTCAAATATGTATCCGCTCATGAGACAATAACCCTGATAAATGC
TTCAATAATATTGAAAAAGGAAGAGTATGAGTATTCAACATTTCCGTGTCGCCCTTATTCCCTTTTTTGC
GGCATTTTGCCTTCCTGTTTTTGCTCACCCAGAAACGCTGGTGAAAGTAAAAGATGCTGAAGATCAGTTG
GGTGCACGAGTGGGTTACATCGAACTGGATCTCAACAGCGGTAAGATCCTTGAGAGTTTTCGCCCCGAAG
AACGTTTTCCAATGATGAGCACTTTTAAAGTTCTGCTATGTGGCGCGGTATTATCCCGTATTGACGCCGG
GCAAGAGCAACTCGGTCGCCGCATACACTATTCTCAGAATGACTTGGTTGAGTACTCACCAGTCACAGAA
AAGCATCTTACGGATGGCATGACAGTAAGAGAATTATGCAGTGCTGCCATAACCATGAGTGATAACACTG
CGGCCAACTTACTTCTGACAACGATCGGAGGACCGAAGGAGCTAACCGCTTTTTTGCACAACATGGGGGA
TCATGTAACTCGCCTTGATCGTTGGGAACCGGAGCTGAATGAAGCCATACCAAACGACGAGCGTGACACC
ACGATGCCTGTAGCAATGGCAACAACGTTGCGCAAACTATTAACTGGCGAACTACTTACTCTAGCTTCCC
GGCAACAATTAATAGACTGGATGGAGGCGGATAAAGTTGCAGGACCACTTCTGCGCTCGGCCCTTCCGGC
TGGCTGGTTTATTGCTGATAAATCTGGAGCCGGTGAGCGTGGGTCTCGCGGTATCATTGCAGCACTGGGG
CCAGATGGTAAGCCCTCCCGTATCGTAGTTATCTACACGACGGGGAGTCAGGCAACTATGGATGAACGAA
ATAGACAGATCGCTGAGATAGGTGCCTCACTGATTAAGCATTGGTAACTGTCAGACCAAGTTTACTCATA
TATACTTTAGATTGATTTAAAACTTCATTTTTAATTTAAAAGGATCTAGGTGAAGATCCTTTTTGATAAT
CTCATGACCAAAATCCCTTAACGTGAGTTTTCGTTCCACTGAGCGTCAGACCCCGTAGAAAAGATCAAAG
GATCTTCTTGAGATCCTTTTTTTCTGCGCGTAATCTGCTGCTTGCAAACAAAAAAACCACCGCTACCAGC
GGTGGTTTGTTTGCCGGATCAAGAGCTACCAACTCTTTTTCCGAAGGTAACTGGCTTCAGCAGAGCGCAG
ATACCAAATACTGTTCTTCTAGTGTAGCCGTAGTTAGGCCACCACTTCAAGAACTCTGTAGCACCGCCTA
CATACCTCGCTCTGCTAATCCTGTTACCAGTGGCTGCTGCCAGTGGCGATAAGTCGTGTCTTACCGGGTT
GGACTCAAGACGATAGTTACCGGATAAGGCGCAGCGGTCGGGCTGAACGGGGGGTTCGTGCACACAGCCC
AGCTTGGAGCGAACGACCTACACCGAACTGAGATACCTACAGCGTGAGCTATGAGAAAGCGCCACGCTTC
CCGAAGGGAGAAAGGCGGACAGGTATCCGGTAAGCGGCAGGGTCGGAACAGGAGAGCGCACGAGGGAGCT
TCCAGGGGGAAACGCCTGGTATCTTTATAGTCCTGTCGGGTTTCGCCACCTCTGACTTGAGCGTCGATTT
TTGTGATGCTCGTCAGGGGGGCGGAGCCTATGGAAAAACGCCAGCAACGCGGCCTTTTTACGGTTCCTGG
CCTTTTGCTGGCCTTTTGCTCACATGTTCTTTCCTGCGTTATCCCCTGATTCTGTGGATAACCGTATTAC
CGCCTTTGAGTGAGCTGATACCGCTCGCCGCAGCCGAACGACCGAGCGCAGCGAGTCAGTGAGCGAGGAA
GCGGAAGAGCGCCCAATACGCAAACCGCCTCTCCCCGCGCGTTGGCCGATTCATTAATGCAGCTGGCACG
ACAGGTTTCCCGACTGGAAAGCGGGCAGTGAGCGCAACGCAATTAATGTGAGTTAGCTCACTCATTAGGC
ACCCCAGGCTTTACACTTTATGCTTCCGGCTCGTATGTTGTGTGGAATTGTGAGCGGATAACAATTTCAC
ACAGGAAACAGCTATGACCATGATTACGCCAAGCTCTAGCTAGAGGTCGACGGTATACAGACATGATAAG
ATACATTGATGAGTTTGGACAAACCACAACTAGAATGCAGTGAAAAAAATGCTTTATTTGTGAAATTTGT
GATGCTATTGCTTTATTTGTAACCATTATAAGCTGCAATAAACAAGTTGGGGTGGGCGAAGAACTCCAGC
ATGAGATCCCCGCGCTGGAGGATCATCCAGCCGGCGTCCCGGAAAACGATTCCGAAGCCCAACCTTTCAT
AGAAGGCGGCGGTGGAATCGAAATCTCGTAGCACGTGTCAGTCCTGCTCCTCGGCCACGAAGTGCACGCA
GTTGCCGGCCGGGTCGCGCAGGGCGAACTCCCGCCCCCACGGCTGCTCGCCGATCTCGGTCATGGCCGGC
CCGGAGGCGTCCCGGAAGTTCGTGGACACGACCTCCGACCACTCGGCGTACAGCTCGTCCAGGCCGCGCA
CCCACACCCAGGCCAGGGTGTTGTCCGGCACCACCTGGTCCTGGACCGCGCTGATGAACAGGGTCACGTC
GTCCCGGACCACACCGGCGAAGTCGTCCTCCACGAAGTCCCGGGAGAACCCGAGCCGGTCGGTCCAGAAC
TCGACCGCTCCGGCGACGTCGCGCGCGGTGAGCACCGGAACGGCACTGGTCAACTTGGCCATGGTTTAGT
TCCTCACCTTGTCGTATTATACTATGCCGATATACTATGCCGATGATTAATTGTCAACACGTGCTGATCA
GATCCGAAAATGGATATACAAGCTCCCGGGAGCTTTTTGCAAAAGCCTAGGCCTCCAAAAAAGCCTCCTC
ACTACTTCTGGAATAGCTCAGAGGCAGAGGCGGCCTCGGCCTCTGCATAAATAAAAAAAATTAGTCAGCC
ATGGGGCGGAGAATGGGCGGAACTGGGCGGAGTTAGGGGCGGGATGGGCGGAGTTAGGGGCGGGACTATG
GTTGCTGACTAATTGAGATGCATGCTTTGCATACTTCTGCCTGCTGGGGAGCCTGGGGACTTTCCACACC
TGGTTGCTGACTAATTGAGATGCATGCTTTGCATACTTCTGCCTGCTGGGGAGCCTGGGGACTTTCCACA
CCCTAACTGACACACATTCCACAGAATTAATTCGCGTTAAATTTTTGTTAAATCAGCTCATTTTTTAACC
AATAGGCCGAAATCGGCAAAATCCCTTATAAATCAAAAGAATAGACCGAGATAGGGT
[37 nt withheld, positions 7898-7934]
AAAGAACGTGGACTCCAACGTCAAAGG
[49 nt withheld, positions 7962-8010]
T
[91 nt withheld, positions 8012-8102]
G
[124 nt withheld, positions 8104-8227]
GGGGATACCCCCTAGAGCCCCAGCTGGTTCTTTCCGCCTCAGAAGCCATAGAGCCCACCGCATCCCCAGC
ATGCCTGCTATTGTCTTCCCAATCCTCCCCCTTGCTGTCCTGCCCCACCCCACCCCCCAGAATAGAATGA
CACCTACTCAGACAATGCGATGCAATTTCCTCATTTTATTAGGAAAGGACAGTGGGAGTGGCACCTTCCA
GGGTCAAGGAAGGCACGGGGGAGGGGCAAACAACAGATGGCTGGCAACTAGAAGGCACAGTCGAGGCTGA
TCAGCGGGTTTAAACGGGCCCTGCTAGAGATTTTCCACACTGACTAAAAGGGTCTGAGGGATCTCTAGTT
ACCAGAGTCACACAACAGACGGGCACACACTACTTGAAGCACTCAAGGCAAGCTTTATTGAGGCTTAAGC
AGTGGGTTCCCTAGTTAGCCAGAGAGCTCCCAGGCTCAGATCTGGTCTAACCAGAGAGACCCAGTACAGT
CCGGATGCAGCTCTCGGGCCATGTGATGAAATGCTAGGCGGCTGTCAAACCTCCACTCTAATACTTCTCT
CTCCGGGTCATCCATCCCATGCAGGCTCACAGGGTGTAACAAGCGGGTGTTCTCTCCTTCATTGGCTTCT
TCTACCTTCTCTTGCTCAACTGGTACTAGCTTGTAGCACCATCCAAAGGTCAGTGGATATCTGATCCCTG
GCCCTGGTGTGTAGTTCTGCCAATCAGGGAAGTAGCCTTGTGTGTGGTAGATCCACAGATCAAGGATATC
TTGTCTTCGTTGGGAGTGAATTAGCCCTTCCAGTCCCCCCTTTTCTTTTAAAAAGTGGCTAAGATCTACA
GCTGCCTTGTAAGTCATTGGTCTTAAAGGTACCTGAGGTGTGACT
Features (pLannotate 1.2.2; 29 found; start..end, strand, type, name):
    122..710     -  misc_feature   WPRE: woodchuck hepatitis virus posttranscriptional regulatory element
    710..729     -  misc_feature   MCS (fragment): pBluescript multiple cloning site
   1144..1857    +  CDS            TagRFP: monomeric derivative of red fluorescent protein from Entacmaea quadricolor (Merzlyak et al., 2007) mammalian codon-optimized
   1957..2074    -  misc_feature   cPPT/CTS: central polypurine tract and central termination sequence of HIV-1
   2124..2224    -  CDS            Rev (fragment): human immunodeficiency virus 1 (HIV-1) Rev protein; rev; enhances nuclear export of unspliced and incompletely spliced viral mRNAs
   2601..2834    -  misc_feature   RRE: The Rev response element (RRE) of HIV-1 allows for Rev-dependent mRNA export from the nucleus to the cytoplasm.
   2980..3343    -  CDS            HIV-1 gag (fragment): gag protein from human immunodeficiency virus 1; gag
   3327..3452    -  misc_feature   HIV-1 Ψ: packaging signal of human immunodeficiency virus type 1
   3499..3679    -  LTR            5' LTR (truncated): truncated 5' long terminal repeat (LTR) from HIV-1
   3697..3896    -  promoter       CMV promoter: human cytomegalovirus (CMV) immediate early promoter
   3897..4276    -  enhancer       CMV enhancer: human cytomegalovirus immediate early enhancer
   4431..4483    +  misc_feature   bom (fragment): basis of mobility region from pBR322
   4542..4646    +  promoter       AmpR promoter: bla
   4647..5507    +  CDS            AmpR: β-lactamase; bla; confers resistance to ampicillin, carbenicillin, and related antibiotics
   5678..6266    +  rep_origin     ori: high-copy-number ColE1/pMB1/pBR322/pUC origin of replication
   6449..6541    +  CDS            lacI (fragment): lac repressor; lacI; The lac repressor binds to the lac operator to inhibit transcription in E. coli. This inhibition can be relieved by adding lactose or isopropyl-β-D-thiogalactopyranoside (IPTG).
   6554..6575    +  protein_bind   CAP binding site: CAP binding activates transcription in the presence of cAMP. E. coli catabolite activator protein
   6590..6620    +  promoter       lac promoter: promoter for the E. coli lac operon
   6628..6644    +  protein_bind   lac operator: The lac repressor binds to the lac operator to inhibit transcription in E. coli. This inhibition can be relieved by adding lactose or isopropyl-β-D-thiogalactopyranoside (IPTG). lac repressor encoded by lacI
   6717..6838    -  polyA_signal   SV40 poly(A) signal: SV40 polyadenylation signal
   6833..6958    -  CDS            ble (fragment): BLE_KLEPN - Experimental evidence at protein level: Swiss-Prot protein existence level 1. Binding protein with a strong affinity to the bleomycin family of antibiotics. Binds to CL990; an antimitotic-antibiotic compound. From Klebsiella pneumoniae.
   6968..7342    -  CDS            BleoR: antibiotic-binding protein; Sh ble from Streptoalloteichus hindustanus; confers resistance to bleomycin, phleomycin, and Zeocin™
   7361..7408    -  promoter       EM7 promoter: synthetic bacterial promoter&nbsp
   7456..7785    -  promoter       SV40 promoter: SV40 enhancer and early promoter
   7799..8227    -  rep_origin     f1 ori (sequence partly withheld): f1 bacteriophage origin of replication; arrow indicates direction of (+) strand synthesis
   8248..8269    -  promoter       SV40 promoter (fragment): SV40 enhancer and early promoter
   8273..8497    -  polyA_signal   bGH poly(A) signal: bovine growth hormone polyadenylation signal
   8529..8709    -  LTR            5' LTR (truncated): truncated 5' long terminal repeat (LTR) from HIV-1
   8716..185     -  CDS            nef (fragment) (across the origin): NEF_HV1H2 - Experimental evidence at protein level: Swiss-Prot protein existence level 1. Extracellular Nef protein targets CD4(+) T-lymphocytes for apoptosis by interacting with CXCR4 surface receptors. From Human immunodeficiency virus type 1 group M subtype B (isolate HXB2) (HIV-1).
