[The description below was written by a language model from this plasmid's Addgene catalogue record and pLannotate feature annotations shown in this document.]
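Description:
pLN352 (FuGW-S(Elk1)p-mKate2) is a lentiviral transfer plasmid built on the FUGW backbone, about 9.1 kb in the sequenced record, intended for mammalian expression and synthetic-biology work. It is propagated in E. coli through a high-copy ColE1/pUC-type origin with ampicillin selection (AmpR under its own bla promoter). The backbone also carries an f1 origin and an SV40/EM7-driven BleoR cassette with an SV40 poly(A) signal, which lies outside the LTR-flanked region and so would not be carried into the packaged genome.

The viral portion has a CMV enhancer/promoter fused to a truncated HIV-1 5' LTR that drives genomic RNA production in packaging cells. This is followed by the Ψ packaging signal with a gag fragment, the Rev response element for Rev-dependent nuclear export, and the cPPT/CTS. A WPRE then enhances transcript expression, and a second truncated LTR is backed by a bGH poly(A) signal.

The payload sits between the cPPT and WPRE. It is a synthetic promoter named S(Elk1)p, presumably responsive to the transcription factor Elk1, driving the far-red fluorescent protein mKate2. The automated annotation labels this reporter ORF as TagRFP, a closely related Entacmaea quadricolor derivative, and does not annotate the synthetic promoter itself, so its architecture is not described in the record. In the table the reporter ORF is annotated on the opposite strand from the surrounding viral elements, suggesting the cassette may be inverted relative to the viral genome.

The construct serves as a fluorescent readout of this synthetic promoter's activity in transduced cells. It was deposited with work on synthetic gene circuits for cancer immunotherapy.
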