Addgene plasmid #105175: pLN352 (FuGW-S(Elk1)p-mKate2)
Purpose: synthetic promoter Elk1 drives mKate2 experssion
Depositing lab: Timothy Lu. Depositing organization: Massachusetts Institute of Technology. Publication: Synthetic RNA-Based Immunomodulatory Gene Circuits for Cancer Immunotherapy. Nissim L, Wu MR, Pery E, Binder-Nissim A, Suzuki HI, Stupp D, Wehrspaun C, Tabach Y, Sharp PA, Lu TK. Cell. 2017 Nov 16;171(5):1138-1150.e15. doi: 10.1016/j.cell.2017.09.049. Epub 2017 Oct 19. PubMed 29056342.
Backbone
  Vector backbone: FUGW
  Backbone size w/o insert (bp): 9000
  Vector type: Mammalian Expression, Lentiviral, Synthetic Biology
Growth in bacteria
  Bacterial resistance: Ampicillin, 100 μg/mL
  Growth temperature: 37°C
  Growth strain: NEB Stable
  Copy number: Unknown
Gene/Insert
  Gene/Insert name: S(Elk1)p-mKate2
  Species: Synthetic
Terms and licenses: Academic/Nonprofit Terms; Industry Terms: Not Available to Industry
How to cite: pLN352 (FuGW-S(Elk1)p-mKate2) was a gift from Timothy Lu (Addgene plasmid # 105175 ; http://n2t.net/addgene:105175 ; RRID:Addgene_105175)
